Addgene plasmid #44091: pZC12 (pFA6a-PSc-6xGly-V5-KanMX)
Purpose: (Empty Backbone)
Depositing lab: Tim Formosa. Depositing organization: University of Utah.
Backbone
  Vector backbone: pFA6a-6xGLY-3xFLAG-kanMX6 (Addgene plasmid # 20754)
  Backbone manufacturer: Mark Hochstrasser lab (Yale Univeristy, New Haven, CT) (PMID: 19243080)
  Backbone size (bp): 4255
  Modifications to backbone: 6xGly/3xFlag replaced with PSc/6xGly/V5
  Vector type: PCR-based yeast C-terminal tagging
  Selectable markers: G418
  Tag / fusion protein: PreScission protease site (C terminal on backbone); 6xGly linker (C terminal on backbone); V5 tag (C terminal on backbone); ADH1 transcription terminator (C terminal on backbone); KanMX casette (C terminal on backbone)
Growth in bacteria
  Bacterial resistance: Ampicillin, 100 μg/mL
  Growth temperature: 37°C
  Growth strain: DH5alpha
  Copy number: Unknown
Gene/Insert
  Cloning method: Ligation Independent Cloning
  Sequencing primers: 5′ Sp6; 3′ T7
Resource information
  A portion of this plasmid was derived from a plasmid made by: Backbone pFA6a-6xGLY-3xFLAG-kanMX6 from Mark Hochstrasser lab (Yale Univeristy, New Haven, CT) via Addgene (Plasmid no. 20754)
Terms and licenses: Academic/Nonprofit Terms; Industry Terms: Not Available to Industry
Depositor comments: The depositing lab has constructed and deposited here 36 plasmids that can be used to generate linear PCR products to fuse to the 3' end of an ORF in the yeast genome and add (TEV or PreScission protease site) - 6X Gly linker - (12X His, 2X Strep, 3X FLAG, Protein A, or V5) - ADH1 transcription terminator - (KanMX, HphMX, or His3MX). Six plasmids (Addgene plasmids 44062, 44068, 44074, 44080, 44086, and 44092) have no epitope/purification tag and so can be used to add an alternate tag by standard cloning into unique XhoI-KpnI-XbaI sites, if desired. The other 30 plasmids are all of the possible combinations of the protease site - tag - marker options listed above. After fusion, the modified protein can then be followed with the epitope or purified using the tag and released from the matrix with the protease site. The constructs were designed with one of two different protease sites to allow a complex with two different tags to be purified in two successive steps, using each protease to release the complex from each purification matrix. The schematic diagram (see attached above) represents the format of the constructs and shows the proper scheme for producing the desired PCR products (see also below). If only epitope tagging is needed, the upstream primer can be adjusted to skip the protease site (see example below). Construction: DS5421 (pFA6a-6xGLY-3XFLAG-HIS3MX6 (Addgene Plasmid #20753), DS5422 (pFA6a-6xGLY-3XFLAG-KanMX) (Addgene Plasmid #20754), or DS5423 (pFA6a-6xGLY-3XFLAG-HphMX) (Addgene Plasmid #20755) (corresponding to each selection marker) was digested with AscI and PacI to release 3XFlag and replace it with TEV or PreScision sites followed by 6xGly and an XhoI-KpnI-XbaI linker. Affinity tags were constructed by PCR or by annealing oligos to fit into the XhoI-XbaI gap. This includes 12xHis, 2xStrep II, 3xFLAG, PrtA (2 repeats as found in pBS1479), and V5. Each tag was inserted into each base vector, making 30 templates with all combinations of protease site, tag, and selectable marker. PCR amplification: These two primers (along with 50 nt of homology to the targets at the 5' ends) will amplify the desired product from any of the constructs (the reading frame for P1 is important – alternating codons bracketed). P1 5’-(homology)...[CGA]CGG[ATC]CCC[GGG]TTA[ATT]AAC-3’ P2 5’-(homology)...GATATCATCGATGAATTCGAGCTCGTTT-3’ If only epitope tagging is needed, the upstream primer can be adjusted to skip the protease site. As an example, for the V5-tag-containing constructs, usage of the following primer (5’-(homology)... GGTGGAGGCTCTAGAGGTAAGCCAATTCCA-3’) in place of P1 will omit the protease cleavage site and add only 3xGly and V5 (GGGSR-V5-Stop).
How to cite: pZC12 (pFA6a-PSc-6xGly-V5-KanMX) was a gift from Tim Formosa (Addgene plasmid # 44091 ; http://n2t.net/addgene:44091 ; RRID:Addgene_44091)
