[The description below was written by a language model from this plasmid's Addgene catalogue record and pLannotate feature annotations shown in this document.]
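Description:
pZC12 (pFA6a-PSc-6xGly-V5-KanMX) is a PCR template plasmid of the pFA6a family, used for C-terminal tagging of genes at their native loci in budding yeast. It has no gene insert and is catalogued as an empty backbone. It was derived from pFA6a-6xGLY-3xFLAG-kanMX6 by replacing the 6xGly/3xFLAG segment with a module encoding a PreScission protease cleavage site, a six-glycine linker and a V5 epitope. In E. coli the roughly 4.3 kb plasmid is maintained through a ColE1/pUC-type origin and selected with ampicillin via β-lactamase. No yeast replication origin is annotated, consistent with its role as a template rather than a vector maintained in yeast.

The working cassette lies between the SP6 and T7 promoters, which mainly serve as sequencing primer sites. The automated feature table does not annotate the protease site, linker or V5 tag themselves, but the unannotated gap between the SP6 promoter and the ADH1 terminator is where they would be expected. Next come the S. cerevisiae ADH1 transcription terminator and the kanMX marker, which confers G418 resistance in yeast. Primers with about 50 nucleotides of target homology amplify a linear product that integrates by homologous recombination at the 3' end of a chosen ORF, fusing the tag in frame.

The tagged protein can then be followed with the V5 epitope, or captured on a matrix and released by PreScission cleavage. The plasmid belongs to a 36-member set combining TEV or PreScission sites with various tags and markers, allowing sequential two-step purification of complexes carrying two different tags. An alternative upstream primer can omit the protease site when only epitope tagging is wanted.
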