Features (pLannotate 1.2.2; 10 found; start..end, strand, type, name):
    199..303     -  promoter       AmpR promoter: bla
    398..433     +  CDS            rop (fragment): Rop protein, which maintains plasmids at low copy number; rop
    535..586     +  misc_feature   bom (fragment): basis of mobility region from pBR322
    649..667     +  promoter       SP6 promoter: promoter for bacteriophage SP6 RNA polymerase
    846..1033    +  terminator     ADH1 terminator: S. cerevisiae ADH1; transcription terminator for the S. cerevisiae alcohol dehydrogenase 1 (ADH1) gene
   1108..2464    +  gene           kanMX: yeast selectable marker conferring kanamycin resistance (Wach et al., 1994)
   2569..2587    -  promoter       T7 promoter: promoter for bacteriophage T7 RNA polymerase
   2609..2662    -  CDS            lacI (fragment): lac repressor; lacI; The lac repressor binds to the lac operator to inhibit transcription in E. coli. This inhibition can be relieved by adding lactose or isopropyl-β-D-thiogalactopyranoside (IPTG).
   2845..3433    -  rep_origin     ori: high-copy-number ColE1/pMB1/pBR322/pUC origin of replication
   3604..198     -  CDS            AmpR (across the origin): β-lactamase; bla; confers resistance to ampicillin, carbenicillin, and related antibiotics
>Addgene plasmid #44091 | pZC12 (pFA6a-PSc-6xGly-V5-KanMX) | depositor full sequence | sequence record 61695 | pZC12 (pFA6a-PSc-6xGly-V5-KanMX) sequence 4266 bps
CATTGGAAAACGTTCTTCGGGGCGAAAACTCTCAAGGATCTTACCGCTGTTGAGATCCAGTTCGATGTAA
CCCACTCGTGCACCCAACTGATCTTCAGCATCTTTTACTTTCACCAGCGTTTCTGGGTGAGCAAAAACAG
GAAGGCAAAATGCCGCAAAAAAGGGAATAAGGGCGACACGGAAATGTTGAATACTCATACTCTTCCTTTT
TCAATATTATTGAAGCATTTATCAGGGTTATTGTCTCATGAGCGGATACATATTTGAATGTATTTAGAAA
AATAAACAAATAGGGGTTCCGCGCACATTTCCCCGAAAAGTGCCACCTGACGTCTAAGAAACCATTATTA
TCATGACATTAACCTATAAAAATAGGCGTATCACGAGGCCCTTTCGTCTCGCGCGTTTCGGTGATGACGG
TGAAAACCTCTGACACATGCAGCTCCCGGAGACGGTCACAGCTTGTCTGTAAGCGGATGCCGGGAGCAGA
CAAGCCCGTCAGGGCGCGTCAGCGGGTGTTGGCGGGTGTCGGGGCTGGCTTAACTATGCGGCATCAGAGC
AGATTGTACTGAGAGTGCACCATATGGACATATTGTCGTTAGAACGCGGCTACAATTAATACATAACCTT
ATGTATCATACACATACGATTTAGGTGACACTATAGAACGCGGCCGCCAGCTGAAGCTTCGTACGCTGCA
GGTCGACGGATCCCCGGGTTAATTAACTTGGAAGTATTGTTCCAAGGTCCAGGTGGAGGCGGTGGAGGCT
CTAGAGGTAAGCCAATTCCAAACCCATTGTTAGGTTTGGATTCTACTTGACTCGAGGCGCGCCACTTCTA
AATAAGCGAATTTCTTATGATTTATGATTTTTATTATTAAATAAGTTATAAAAAAAATAAGTGTATACAA
ATTTTAAAGTGACTCTTAGGTTTTAAAACGAAAATTCTTATTCTTGAGTAACTCTTTCCTGTAGGTCAGG
TTGCTTTCTCAGGTATAGTATGAGGTCGCTCTTATTGACCACACCTCTACCGGCAGATCCGCTAGGGATA
ACAGGGTAATATAGATCTGTTTAGCTTGCCTCGTCCCCGCCGGGTCACCCGGCCAGCGACATGGAGGCCC
AGAATACCCTCCTTGACAGTCTTGACGTGCGCAGCTCAGGGGCATGATGTGACTGTCGCCCGTACATTTA
GCCCATACATCCCCATGTATAATCATTTGCATCCATACATTTTGATGGCCGCACGGCGCGAAGCAAAAAT
TACGGCTCCTCGCTGCAGACCTGCGAGCAGGGAAACGCTCCCCTCACAGACGCGTTGAATTGTCCCCACG
CCGCGCCCCTGTAGAGAAATATAAAAGGTTAGGATTTGCCACTGAGGTTCTTCTTTCATATACTTCCTTT
TAAAATCTTGCTAGGATACAGTTCTCACATCACATCCGAACATAAACAACCATGGGTAAGGAAAAGACTC
ACGTTTCGAGGCCGCGATTAAATTCCAACATGGATGCTGATTTATATGGGTATAAATGGGCTCGCGATAA
TGTCGGGCAATCAGGTGCGACAATCTATCGATTGTATGGGAAGCCCGATGCGCCAGAGTTGTTTCTGAAA
CATGGCAAAGGTAGCGTTGCCAATGATGTTACAGATGAGATGGTCAGACTAAACTGGCTGACGGAATTTA
TGCCTCTTCCGACCATCAAGCATTTTATCCGTACTCCTGATGATGCATGGTTACTCACCACTGCGATCCC
CGGCAAAACAGCATTCCAGGTATTAGAAGAATATCCTGATTCAGGTGAAAATATTGTTGATGCGCTGGCA
GTGTTCCTGCGCCGGTTGCATTCGATTCCTGTTTGTAATTGTCCTTTTAACAGCGATCGCGTATTTCGTC
TCGCTCAGGCGCAATCACGAATGAATAACGGTTTGGTTGATGCGAGTGATTTTGATGACGAGCGTAATGG
CTGGCCTGTTGAACAAGTCTGGAAAGAAATGCATAAGCTTTTGCCATTCTCACCGGATTCAGTCGTCACT
CATGGTGATTTCTCACTTGATAACCTTATTTTTGACGAGGGGAAATTAATAGGTTGTATTGATGTTGGAC
GAGTCGGAATCGCAGACCGATACCAGGATCTTGCCATCCTATGGAACTGCCTCGGTGAGTTTTCTCCTTC
ATTACAGAAACGGCTTTTTCAAAAATATGGTATTGATAATCCTGATATGAATAAATTGCAGTTTCATTTG
ATGCTCGATGAGTTTTTCTAATCAGTACTGACAATAAAAAGATTCTTGTTTTCAAGAACTTGTCATTTGT
ATAGTTTTTTTATATTGTAGTTGTTCTATTTTAATCAAATGTTAGCGTGATTTATATTTTTTTTCGCCTC
GACATCATCTGCCCAGATGCGAAGTTAAGTGCGCAGAAAGTAATATCATGCGTCAATCGTATGTGAATGC
TGGTCGCTATACTGCTGTCGATTCGATACTAACGCCGCCATCCAGTTTAAACGAGCTCGAATTCATCGAT
GATATCAGATCCACTAGTGGCCTATGCGGCCGCGGATCTGCCGGTCTCCCTATAGTGAGTCGTATTAATT
TCGATAAGCCAGGTTAACCTGCATTAATGAATCGGCCAACGCGCGGGGAGAGGCGGTTTGCGTATTGGGC
GCTCTTCCGCTTCCTCGCTCACTGACTCGCTGCGCTCGGTCGTTCGGCTGCGGCGAGCGGTATCAGCTCA
CTCAAAGGCGGTAATACGGTTATCCACAGAATCAGGGGATAACGCAGGAAAGAACATGTGAGCAAAAGGC
CAGCAAAAGGCCAGGAACCGTAAAAAGGCCGCGTTGCTGGCGTTTTTCCATAGGCTCCGCCCCCCTGACG
AGCATCACAAAAATCGACGCTCAAGTCAGAGGTGGCGAAACCCGACAGGACTATAAAGATACCAGGCGTT
TCCCCCTGGAAGCTCCCTCGTGCGCTCTCCTGTTCCGACCCTGCCGCTTACCGGATACCTGTCCGCCTTT
CTCCCTTCGGGAAGCGTGGCGCTTTCTCAATGCTCACGCTGTAGGTATCTCAGTTCGGTGTAGGTCGTTC
GCTCCAAGCTGGGCTGTGTGCACGAACCCCCCGTTCAGCCCGACCGCTGCGCCTTATCCGGTAACTATCG
TCTTGAGTCCAACCCGGTAAGACACGACTTATCGCCACTGGCAGCAGCCACTGGTAACAGGATTAGCAGA
GCGAGGTATGTAGGCGGTGCTACAGAGTTCTTGAAGTGGTGGCCTAACTACGGCTACACTAGAAGGACAG
TATTTGGTATCTGCGCTCTGCTGAAGCCAGTTACCTTCGGAAAAAGAGTTGGTAGCTCTTGATCCGGCAA
ACAAACCACCGCTGGTAGCGGTGGTTTTTTTGTTTGCAAGCAGCAGATTACGCGCAGAAAAAAAGGATCT
CAAGAAGATCCTTTGATCTTTTCTACGGGGTCTGACGCTCAGTGGAACGAAAACTCACGTTAAGGGATTT
TGGTCATGAGATTATCAAAAAGGATCTTCACCTAGATCCTTTTAAATTAAAAATGAAGTTTTAAATCAAT
CTAAAGTATATATGAGTAAACTTGGTCTGACAGTTACCAATGCTTAATCAGTGAGGCACCTATCTCAGCG
ATCTGTCTATTTCGTTCATCCATAGTTGCCTGACTCCCCGTCGTGTAGATAACTACGATACGGGAGGGCT
TACCATCTGGCCCCAGTGCTGCAATGATACCGCGAGACCCACGCTCACCGGCTCCAGATTTATCAGCAAT
AAACCAGCCAGCCGGAAGGGCCGAGCGCAGAAGTGGTCCTGCAACTTTATCCGCCTCCATCCAGTCTATT
AATTGTTGCCGGGAAGCTAGAGTAAGTAGTTCGCCAGTTAATAGTTTGCGCAACGTTGTTGCCATTGCTA
CAGGCATCGTGGTGTCACGCTCGTCGTTTGGTATGGCTTCATTCAGCTCCGGTTCCCAACGATCAAGGCG
AGTTACATGATCCCCCATGTTGTGCAAAAAAGCGGTTAGCTCCTTCGGTCCTCCGATCGTTGTCAGAAGT
AAGTTGGCCGCAGTGTTATCACTCATGGTTATGGCAGCACTGCATAATTCTCTTACTGTCATGCCATCCG
TAAGATGCTTTTCTGTGACTGGTGAGTACTCAACCAAGTCATTCTGAGAATAGTGTATGCGGCGACCGAG
TTGCTCTTGCCCGGCGTCAATACGGGATAATACCGCGCCACATAGCAGAACTTTAAAAGTGCTCAT
