>Addgene plasmid #44091 | pZC12 (pFA6a-PSc-6xGly-V5-KanMX) | addgene partial sequence | sequence record 62063 | Sp6 5'-ATTTAGGTGACACTATAG-3'
GCTGCAGGTCGACGGATCCCCGGGTTAATTAACTTGGAAGTATTGTTCCAAGGTCCAGGTGGAGGCGGTG
GAGGCTCTAGAGGTAAGCCAATTCCAAACCCATTGTTAGGTTTGGATTCTACTTGACTCGAGGCGCGCCA
CTTCTAAATAAGCGAATTTCTTATGATTTATGATTTTTATTATTAAATAAGTTATAAAAAAAATAAGTGT
ATACAAATTTTAAAGTGACTCTTAGGTTTTAAAACGAAAATTCTTATTCTTGAGTAACTCTTTCCTGTAG
GTCAGGTTGCTTTCTCAGGTATAGTATGAGGTCGCTCTTATTGACCACACCTCTACCGGCAGATCCGCTA
GGGATAACAGGGTAATATAGATCTGTTTAGCTTGCCTCGTCCCCGCCGGGTCACCCGGCCAGCGACATGG
AGGCCCAGAATACCCTCCTTGACAGTCTTGACGTGCGCAGCTCAGGGGCATGATGTGACTGTCGCCCGTA
CATTTAGCCCATACATCCCCATGTATAATCATTTGCATCCATACATTTTGATGGCCGCACGGCGCGAAGC
AAAAATTACGGCTCCTCGCTGCAGACCTGCGAGCAGGGAAACGCTCCCCTCACAGACGCGTTGAATTGTC
CCCACGCCGCGCCCCTGTAGAGAAATATAAAAGGTTAGGATTTGCCACTGAGGTTCTTCTTTCATATACT
TCCTTTTAAAATCTTGCTAGGATACAGTTCTCACATCACATCCGAACATAAACAACCATGGGTAAGGAAA
AGACTCACGTTTCGAGGCCGCGATTAAATTCCAACATGGATGCTGATTTATATGGGTATAAATGGGCTCG
CGATAATGTCGGGCAATCAGGTGCGACAATCTATCGATTGTATGGGAAGCCCGATG
